Addgene plasmid #142257: TFORF0387
Purpose: Lentiviral vector for overexpressing transcription factor ORFs with unique 24-bp barcodes. Barcodes facilitate identification of transcription factors in pooled screens.
Depositing lab: Feng Zhang. Depositing organization: Broad Institute. Publication: A transcription factor atlas of directed differentiation. Joung J, Ma S, Tay T, Geiger-Schuller KR, Kirchgatterer PC, Verdine VK, Guo B, Arias-Garcia MA, Allen WE, Singh A, Kuksenko O, Abudayyeh OO, Gootenberg JS, Fu Z, Macrae RK, Buenrostro JD, Regev A, Zhang F. Cell. 2023 Jan 5;186(1):209-229.e26. doi: 10.1016/j.cell.2022.11.026. PubMed 36608654.
Backbone
  Vector backbone: pLX_TRC317
  Backbone manufacturer: Broad Institute Genetic Perturbation Platform
  Backbone size w/o insert (bp): 8264
  Vector type: Mammalian Expression, Lentiviral
  Selectable markers: Puromycin
Growth in bacteria
  Bacterial resistance: Ampicillin, 100 μg/mL
  Growth temperature: 37°C
  Growth strain: NEB Stable
  Copy number: High Copy
Gene/Insert
  Gene/Insert name: SMARCA4
  Species: H. sapiens (human)
  Insert size (bp): 4955
  Entrez Gene: SMARCA4 (a.k.a. BAF190, BAF190A, BRG1, CSS4, MRD16, OTSC12, RTPS2, SNF2, SNF2-beta, SNF2L4, SNF2LB, SWI2, hSNF2b)
  Promoter: EF1a
  Cloning method: Unknown
  Sequencing primers: 5′ GGGTGGAGACTGAAGTTAGGCCAG; 3′ CACATAGCGTAAAAGGAGCAACATAG
Terms and licenses: Academic/Nonprofit Terms; Industry Terms: Not Available to Industry
Depositor comments: XM_017027165,NM_001128845,ENST00000541122 . The transcription factor ORF portion of this plasmid was synthesized by Genewiz. Please test multiple small colonies in case of plasmid recombination. To make this collection available in a timely manner, a portion of this collection was not fully sequenced by Addgene. If an Addgene verified full plasmid sequence is not available, please contact us prior to placing an order to request the full sequence.
How to cite: TFORF0387 was a gift from Feng Zhang (Addgene plasmid # 142257 ; http://n2t.net/addgene:142257 ; RRID:Addgene_142257)
