[The description below was written by a language model from this plasmid's Addgene catalogue record and pLannotate feature annotations shown in this document.]
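Description:
TFORF0387 is a lentiviral mammalian expression plasmid built on the pLX_TRC317 backbone and carrying the human SMARCA4 (BRG1) open reading frame, one member of a barcoded transcription factor ORF collection. It is maintained in E. coli through a high-copy ColE1/pUC-type origin with ampicillin resistance (AmpR under its own promoter). An f1 origin and remnants of a lac/lacZα cloning region with T7 and T3 promoters are also present in the bacterial portion. The depositor notes that the plasmid may recombine, which fits its large size (about 13.2 kb) and repeated LTR sequences.

The transfer cassette has a third-generation, self-inactivating layout. An RSV promoter drives a truncated HIV-1 5' LTR, followed by the Ψ packaging signal with a gag fragment, the Rev response element, a cPPT/CTS and a ΔU3 3' LTR that is followed by an SV40 polyadenylation signal. Within the proviral region, an SV40 promoter drives puromycin N-acetyltransferase for selection of transduced cells. Downstream, the EF-1α promoter drives the roughly 4.9 kb SMARCA4 ORF, and a WPRE boosts transcript expression. The annotation tool matched the ORF to mouse Smarca4, but the catalogue lists it as human; the match most likely reflects high conservation between the orthologues. SMARCA4 encodes the ATPase subunit of SWI/SNF chromatin remodelling complexes.

According to the record, each vector in the collection carries a unique 24-bp barcode that identifies the ORF in pooled overexpression screens. The barcode is not annotated in the feature table, although a short U6 promoter fragment lies between the ORF and the WPRE. The ORF itself was produced by gene synthesis.
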