Features (pLannotate 1.2.2; 31 found; start..end, strand, type, name):
      5..231     +  promoter       RSV promoter: Rous sarcoma virus enhancer/promoter
    232..412     +  LTR            5' LTR (truncated): truncated 5' long terminal repeat (LTR) from HIV-1
    459..584     +  misc_feature   HIV-1 Ψ: packaging signal of human immunodeficiency virus type 1
    568..931     +  CDS            HIV-1 gag (fragment): gag protein from human immunodeficiency virus 1; gag
   1077..1310    +  misc_feature   RRE: The Rev response element (RRE) of HIV-1 allows for Rev-dependent mRNA export from the nucleus to the cytoplasm.
   1687..1713    +  CDS            Rev (fragment): human immunodeficiency virus 1 (HIV-1) Rev protein; rev; enhances nuclear export of unspliced and incompletely spliced viral mRNAs
   1720..1743    +  promoter       SV40 promoter (fragment): SV40 early promoter
   1744..1815    +  promoter       SV40 promoter (fragment): SV40 enhancer and early promoter
   1839..1974    +  rep_origin     SV40 ori: SV40 origin of replication
   2020..2616    +  CDS            PuroR (fragment): puromycin N-acetyltransferase; pac from Streptomyces; confers resistance to puromycin
   2665..2782    +  misc_feature   cPPT/CTS: central polypurine tract and central termination sequence of HIV-1
   2847..2913    +  CDS            small t antigen (fragment): SV40 (simian virus 40) small t antigen
   2920..4098    +  promoter       EF-1α promoter: strong constitutive promoter for human elongation factor EF-1α
   4115..8965    +  CDS            Smarca4: SMCA4_MOUSE - Also known as Baf190a, Brg1, Snf2b, Snf2l4. Experimental evidence at protein level: Swiss-Prot protein existence level 1. Involved in transcriptional activation and repression of select genes by chromatin remodeling (alteration of DNA-nucleosome topology). Component of SWI/SNF chromatin remodeling complexes that carry out key enzymatic activities, changing chromatin structure by altering DNA-histone contacts within a nucleosome in an ATP-dependent manner. Component of the CREST-BRG1 complex, a multiprotein complex that regulates promoter activation by orchestrating the calcium- d
   8981..9034    +  promoter       U6 promoter (fragment): RNA polymerase III promoter for human U6 snRNA
   9076..9664    +  misc_feature   WPRE: woodchuck hepatitis virus posttranscriptional regulatory element
   9715..9734    +  misc_feature   cPPT/CTS (fragment): central polypurine tract and central termination sequence of HIV-1
   9736..9969    +  LTR            3' LTR (ΔU3): self-inactivating 3' long terminal repeat (LTR) from HIV-1
  10047..10168   +  polyA_signal   SV40 poly(A) signal: SV40 polyadenylation signal
  10208..10343   +  rep_origin     SV40 ori: SV40 origin of replication
  10364..10382   -  promoter       T7 promoter: promoter for bacteriophage T7 RNA polymerase
  10390..10545   +  CDS            lacZα (fragment): LacZα fragment of β-galactosidase; lacZ fragment
  10550..10978   +  rep_origin     f1 ori (sequence partly withheld): f1 bacteriophage origin of replication; arrow indicates direction of (+) strand synthesis
  11031..11135   +  promoter       AmpR promoter: bla
  11136..11996   +  CDS            AmpR: β-lactamase; bla; confers resistance to ampicillin, carbenicillin, and related antibiotics
  12167..12755   +  rep_origin     ori: high-copy-number ColE1/pMB1/pBR322/pUC origin of replication
  12938..13030   +  CDS            lacI (fragment): lac repressor; lacI; The lac repressor binds to the lac operator to inhibit transcription in E. coli. This inhibition can be relieved by adding lactose or isopropyl-β-D-thiogalactopyranoside (IPTG).
  13043..13064   +  protein_bind   CAP binding site: CAP binding activates transcription in the presence of cAMP. E. coli catabolite activator protein
  13079..13109   +  promoter       lac promoter: promoter for the E. coli lac operon
  13113..13135   +  protein_bind   lac operator (fragment): The lac repressor binds to the lac operator to inhibit transcription in E. coli. This inhibition can be relieved by adding lactose or isopropyl-β-D-thiogalactopyranoside (IPTG). lac repressor encoded by lacI
  13178..13196   +  promoter       T3 promoter: promoter for bacteriophage T3 RNA polymerase
>Addgene plasmid #142257 | TFORF0387 | addgene full sequence | sequence record 395749 | Addgene NGS Result
TTAATGTAGTCTTATGCAATACTCTTGTAGTCTTGCAACATGGTAACGATGAGTTAGCAACATGCCTTAC
AAGGAGAGAAAAAGCACCGTGCATGCCGATTGGTGGAAGTAAGGTGGTACGATCGTGCCTTATTAGGAAG
GCAACAGACGGGTCTGACATGGATTGGACGAACCACTGAATTGCCGCATTGCAGAGATATTGTATTTAAG
TGCCTAGCTCGATACATAAACGGGTCTCTCTGGTTAGACCAGATCTGAGCCTGGGAGCTCTCTGGCTAAC
TAGGGAACCCACTGCTTAAGCCTCAATAAAGCTTGCCTTGAGTGCTTCAAGTAGTGTGTGCCCGTCTGTT
GTGTGACTCTGGTAACTAGAGATCCCTCAGACCCTTTTAGTCAGTGTGGAAAATCTCTAGCAGTGGCGCC
CGAACAGGGACTTGAAAGCGAAAGGGAAACCAGAGGAGCTCTCTCGACGCAGGACTCGGCTTGCTGAAGC
GCGCACGGCAAGAGGCGAGGGGCGGCGACTGGTGAGTACGCCAAAAATTTTGACTAGCGGAGGCTAGAAG
GAGAGAGATGGGTGCGAGAGCGTCAGTATTAAGCGGGGGAGAATTAGATCGCGATGGGAAAAAATTCGGT
TAAGGCCAGGGGGAAAGAAAAAATATAAATTAAAACATATAGTATGGGCAAGCAGGGAGCTAGAACGATT
CGCAGTTAATCCTGGCCTGTTAGAAACATCAGAAGGCTGTAGACAAATACTGGGACAGCTACAACCATCC
CTTCAGACAGGATCAGAAGAACTTAGATCATTATATAATACAGTAGCAACCCTCTATTGTGTGCATCAAA
GGATAGAGATAAAAGACACCAAGGAAGCTTTAGACAAGATAGAGGAAGAGCAAAACAAAAGTAAGACCAC
CGCACAGCAAGCGGCCGCTGATCTTCAGACCTGGAGGAGGAGATATGAGGGACAATTGGAGAAGTGAATT
ATATAAATATAAAGTAGTAAAAATTGAACCATTAGGAGTAGCACCCACCAAGGCAAAGAGAAGAGTGGTG
CAGAGAGAAAAAAGAGCAGTGGGAATAGGAGCTTTGTTCCTTGGGTTCTTGGGAGCAGCAGGAAGCACTA
TGGGCGCAGCGTCAATGACGCTGACGGTACAGGCCAGACAATTATTGTCTGGTATAGTGCAGCAGCAGAA
CAATTTGCTGAGGGCTATTGAGGCGCAACAGCATCTGTTGCAACTCACAGTCTGGGGCATCAAGCAGCTC
CAGGCAAGAATCCTGGCTGTGGAAAGATACCTAAAGGATCAACAGCTCCTGGGGATTTGGGGTTGCTCTG
GAAAACTCATTTGCACCACTGCTGTGCCTTGGAATGCTAGTTGGAGTAATAAATCTCTGGAACAGATTTG
GAATCACACGACCTGGATGGAGTGGGACAGAGAAATTAACAATTACACAAGCTTAATACACTCCTTAATT
GAAGAATCGCAAAACCAGCAAGAAAAGAATGAACAAGAATTATTGGAATTAGATAAATGGGCAAGTTTGT
GGAATTGGTTTAACATAACAAATTGGCTGTGGTATATAAAATTATTCATAATGATAGTAGGAGGCTTGGT
AGGTTTAAGAATAGTTTTTGCTGTACTTTCTATAGTGAATAGAGTTAGGCAGGGATATTCACCATTATCG
TTTCAGACCCACCTCCCAACCCCGAGGGGACCCATGCATTGCATCTCAATTAGTCAGCAACCAGGTGTGG
AAAGTCCCCAGGCTCCCCAGCAGGCAGAAGTATGCAAAGCATGCGTCTCAATTAGTCAGCAACCATAGTC
CCGCCCCTAACTCCGCCCATCCCGCCCCTAACTCCGCCCAGTTCCGCCCATTCTCCGCCCCATGGCTGAC
TAATTTTTTTTATTTATGCAGAGGCCGAGGCCGCCTCGGCCTCTGAGCTATTCCAGAAGTAGTGAGGAGG
CTTTTTTGGAGGCCTAGGCTTTTGCAAAAAGCTTTCTAGAGGTACCACCGGAGCTTACCATGACCGAGTA
CAAGCCCACGGTGCGCCTCGCCACCCGCGACGACGTCCCCAGGGCCGTACGCACCCTCGCCGCCGCGTTC
GCCGACTACCCCGCCACGCGCCACACCGTCGATCCGGACCGCCACATCGAGCGGGTCACCGAGCTGCAAG
AACTCTTCCTCACGCGCGTCGGGCTCGACATCGGCAAGGTGTGGGTCGCGGACGACGGCGCCGCCGTGGC
GGTCTGGACCACGCCGGAGAGCGTCGAAGCGGGGGCGGTGTTCGCCGAGATCGGCCCGCGCATGGCCGAG
TTGAGCGGTTCCCGGCTGGCCGCGCAGCAACAGATGGAAGGCCTCCTGGCGCCGCACCGGCCCAAGGAGC
CCGCGTGGTTCCTGGCCACCGTCGGCGTCTCGCCCGACCACCAGGGCAAGGGTCTGGGCAGCGCCGTCGT
GCTCCCCGGAGTGGAGGCGGCCGAGCGCGCCGGGGTGCCCGCCTTCCTGGAGACCTCCGCGCCCCGCAAC
CTCCCCTTCTACGAGCGGCTCGGCTTCACCGTCACCGCCGACGTCGAGGTGCCCGAAGGACCGCGCACCT
GGTGCATGACCCGCAAGCCCGGTGCCAGTTAACGAATTCTAGATCTTGAGACAAATGGCAGTATTCATCC
ACAATTTTAAAAGAAAAGGGGGGATTGGGGGGTACAGTGCAGGGGAAAGAATAGTAGACATAATAGCAAC
AGACATACAAACTAAAGAATTACAAAAACAAATTACAAAAATTCAAAATTTTCGGGTTTATTACAGGGAC
AGCAGAGATCCACTTTGGCGCCGGCTCGAGGCCTGCAGGTGCAAAGATGGATAAAGTTTTAAACAGAGAG
GAATCTTTGCAGCTAATGGACCTTCTAGGTCTTGAAAGGAGTGGGAATTGGCTCCGGTGCCCGTCAGTGG
GCAGAGCGCACATCGCCCACAGTCCCCGAGAAGTTGGGGGGAGGGGTCGGCAATTGAACCGGTGCCTAGA
GAAGGTGGCGCGGGGTAAACTGGGAAAGTGATGTCGTGTACTGGCTCCGCCTTTTTCCCGAGGGTGGGGG
AGAACCGTATATAAGTGCAGTAGTCGCCGTGAACGTTCTTTTTCGCAACGGGTTTGCCGCCAGAACACAG
GTAAGTGCCGTGTGTGGTTCCCGCGGGCCTGGCCTCTTTACGGGTTATGGCCCTTGCGTGCCTTGAATTA
CTTCCACCTGGCTGCAGTACGTGATTCTTGATCCCGAGCTTCGGGTTGGAAGTGGGTGGGAGAGTTCGAG
GCCTTGCGCTTAAGGAGCCCCTTCGCCTCGTGCTTGAGTTGAGGCCTGGCCTGGGCGCTGGGGCCGCCGC
GTGCGAATCTGGTGGCACCTTCGCGCCTGTCTCGCTGCTTTCGATAAGTCTCTAGCCATTTAAAATTTTT
GATGACCTGCTGCGACGCTTTTTTTCTGGCAAGATAGTCTTGTAAATGCGGGCCAAGATCTGCACACTGG
TATTTCGGTTTTTGGGGCCGCGGGCGGCGACGGGGCCCGTGCGTCCCAGCGCACATGTTCGGCGAGGCGG
GGCCTGCGAGCGCGGCCACCGAGAATCGGACGGGGGTAGTCTCAAGCTGGCCGGCCTGCTCTGGTGCCTG
GCCTCGCGCCGCCGTGTATCGCCCCGCCCTGGGCGGCAAGGCTGGCCCGGTCGGCACCAGTTGCGTGAGC
GGAAAGATGGCCGCTTCCCGGCCCTGCTGCAGGGAGCTCAAAATGGAGGACGCGGCGCTCGGGAGAGCGG
GCGGGTGAGTCACCCACACAAAGGAAAAGGGCCTTTCCGTCCTCAGCCGTCGCTTCATGTGACTCCACGG
AGTACCGGGCGCCGTCCAGGCACCTCGATTAGTTCTCGAGCTTTTGGAGTACGTCGTCTTTAGGTTGGGG
GGAGGGGTTTTATGCGATGGAGTTTCCCCACACTGAGTGGGTGGAGACTGAAGTTAGGCCAGCTTGGCAC
TTGATGTAATTCTCCTTGGAATTTGCCCTTTTTGAGTTTGGATCTTGGTTCATTCTCAAGCCTCAGACAG
TGGTTCAAAGTTTTTTTCTTCCATTTCAGGTGTCGTGAGGCTAGCACCGCCACCATGTCCACTCCAGACC
CACCCCTGGGCGGAACTCCTCGGCCAGGTCCTTCCCCGGGCCCTGGCCCTTCCCCTGGAGCCATGCTGGG
CCCTAGCCCGGGTCCCTCGCCGGGCTCCGCCCACAGCATGATGGGGCCCAGCCCAGGGCCGCCCTCAGCA
GGACACCCCATCCCCACCCAGGGGCCTGGAGGGTACCCTCAGGACAACATGCACCAGATGCACAAGCCCA
TGGAGTCCATGCATGAGAAGGGCATGTCGGACGACCCGCGCTACAACCAGATGAAAGGAATGGGGATGCG
GTCAGGGGGCCATGCTGGGATGGGGCCCCCGCCCAGCCCCATGGACCAGCACTCCCAAGGTTACCCCTCG
CCCCTGGGTGGCTCTGAGCATGCCTCTAGTCCAGTTCCAGCCAGTGGCCCGTCTTCGGGGCCCCAGATGT
CTTCCGGGCCAGGAGGTGCCCCGCTGGATGGTGCTGACCCCCAGGCCTTGGGGCAGCAGAACCGGGGCCC
AACCCCATTTAACCAGAACCAGCTGCACCAGCTCAGAGCTCAGATCATGGCCTACAAGATGCTGGCCAGG
GGGCAGCCCCTCCCCGACCACCTGCAGATGGCGGTGCAGGGCAAGCGGCCGATGCCCGGGATGCAGCAGC
AGATGCCAACGCTACCTCCACCCTCGGTGTCCGCAACAGGACCCGGCCCTGGCCCTGGCCCTGGCCCCGG
CCCGGGTCCCGGCCCGGCACCTCCAAATTACAGCAGGCCTCATGGTATGGGAGGGCCCAACATGCCTCCC
CCAGGACCCTCGGGCGTGCCCCCCGGGATGCCAGGCCAGCCTCCTGGAGGGCCTCCCAAGCCCTGGCCTG
AAGGACCCATGGCGAATGCTGCTGCCCCCACGAGCACCCCTCAGAAGCTGATTCCCCCGCAGCCAACGGG
CCGCCCTTCCCCCGCGCCCCCTGCCGTCCCACCCGCCGCCTCGCCCGTGATGCCACCGCAGACCCAGTCC
CCCGGGCAGCCGGCCCAGCCCGCGCCCATGGTGCCACTGCACCAGAAGCAGAGCCGCATCACCCCCATCC
AGAAGCCGCGGGGCCTCGACCCTGTGGAGATCCTGCAGGAGCGCGAGTACAGGCTGCAGGCTCGCATCGC
ACACCGAATTCAGGAACTTGAAAACCTTCCCGGGTCCCTGGCCGGGGATTTGCGAACCAAAGCGACCATT
GAGCTCAAGGCCCTCAGGCTGCTGAACTTCCAGAGGCAGCTGCGCCAGGAGGTGGTGGTGTGCATGCGGA
GGGACACAGCGCTGGAGACAGCCCTCAATGCTAAGGCCTACAAGCGCAGCAAGCGCCAGTCCCTGCGCGA
GGCCCGCATCACTGAGAAGCTGGAGAAGCAGCAGAAGATCGAGCAGGAGCGCAAGCGCCGGCAGAAGCAC
CAGGAATACCTCAATAGCATTCTCCAGCATGCCAAGGATTTCAAGGAATATCACAGATCCGTCACAGGCA
AAATCCAGAAGCTGACCAAGGCAGTGGCCACGTACCATGCCAACACGGAGCGGGAGCAGAAGAAAGAGAA
CGAGCGGATCGAGAAGGAGCGCATGCGGAGGCTCATGGCTGAAGATGAGGAGGGGTACCGCAAGCTCATC
GACCAGAAGAAGGACAAGCGCCTGGCCTACCTCTTGCAGCAGACAGACGAGTACGTGGCTAACCTCACGG
AGCTGGTGCGGCAGCACAAGGCTGCCCAGGTCGCCAAGGAGAAAAAGAAGAAAAAGAAAAAGAAGAAGGC
AGAAAATGCAGAAGGACAGACGCCTGCCATTGGGCCGGATGGCGAGCCTCTGGACGAGACCAGCCAGATG
AGCGACCTCCCGGTGAAGGTGATCCACGTGGAGAGTGGGAAGATCCTCACAGGCACAGATGCCCCCAAAG
CCGGGCAGCTGGAGGCCTGGCTCGAGATGAACCCGGGGTATGAAGTAGCTCCGAGGTCTGATAGTGAAGA
AAGTGGCTCAGAAGAAGAGGAAGAGGAGGAGGAGGAAGAGCAGCCGCAGGCAGCACAGCCTCCCACCCTG
CCCGTGGAGGAGAAGAAGAAGATTCCAGATCCAGACAGCGATGACGTCTCTGAGGTGGACGCGCGGCACA
TCATTGAGAATGCCAAGCAAGATGTCGATGATGAATATGGCGTGTCCCAGGCCCTTGCACGTGGCCTGCA
GTCCTACTATGCCGTGGCCCATGCTGTCACTGAGAGAGTGGACAAGCAGTCAGCGCTTATGGTCAATGGT
GTCCTCAAACAGTACCAGATCAAAGGTTTGGAGTGGCTGGTGTCCCTGTACAACAACAACCTGAACGGCA
TCCTGGCCGACGAGATGGGCCTGGGGAAGACCATCCAGACCATCGCGCTCATCACGTACCTCATGGAGCA
CAAACGCATCAATGGGCCCTTCCTCATCATCGTGCCTCTCTCAACGCTGTCCAACTGGGCGTACGAGTTT
GACAAGTGGGCCCCCTCCGTGGTGAAGGTGTCTTACAAGGGATCCCCAGCAGCAAGACGGGCCTTTGTCC
CCCAGCTCCGGAGTGGGAAGTTCAACGTCTTGCTGACGACGTACGAGTACATCATCAAAGACAAGCACAT
CCTCGCCAAGATCCGTTGGAAGTACATGATTGTGGACGAAGGTCACCGCATGAAGAACCACCACTGCAAG
CTGACGCAGGTGCTCAACACGCACTATGTGGCACCCCGCCGCCTGCTGCTGACGGGCACACCGCTGCAGA
ACAAGCTTCCCGAGCTCTGGGCGCTGCTCAACTTCCTGCTGCCCACCATCTTCAAGAGCTGCAGCACCTT
CGAGCAGTGGTTTAACGCACCCTTTGCCATGACCGGGGAAAAGGTGGACCTGAATGAGGAGGAAACCATT
CTCATCATCCGGCGTCTCCACAAAGTGCTGCGGCCCTTCTTGCTCCGACGACTCAAGAAGGAAGTCGAGG
CCCAGTTGCCCGAAAAGGTGGAGTACGTCATCAAGTGCGACATGTCTGCGCTGCAGCGAGTGCTCTACCG
CCACATGCAGGCCAAGGGCGTGCTGCTGACTGATGGCTCCGAGAAGGACAAGAAGGGCAAAGGCGGCACC
AAGACCCTGATGAACACCATCATGCAGCTGCGGAAGATCTGCAACCACCCCTACATGTTCCAGCACATCG
AGGAGTCCTTTTCCGAGCACTTGGGGTTCACTGGCGGCATTGTCCAAGGGCTGGACCTGTACCGAGCCTC
GGGTAAATTTGAGCTTCTTGATAGAATTCTTCCCAAACTCCGAGCAACCAACCACAAAGTGCTGCTGTTC
TGCCAAATGACCTCCCTCATGACCATCATGGAAGATTACTTTGCGTATCGCGGCTTTAAATACCTCAGGC
TTGATGGAACCACGAAGGCGGAGGACCGGGGCATGCTGCTGAAAACCTTCAACGAGCCCGGCTCTGAGTA
CTTCATCTTCCTGCTCAGCACCCGGGCTGGGGGGCTCGGCCTGAACCTCCAGTCGGCAGACACTGTGATC
ATTTTTGACAGCGACTGGAATCCTCACCAGGACCTGCAAGCGCAGGACCGAGCCCACCGCATCGGGCAGC
AGAACGAGGTGCGTGTGCTCCGCCTCTGCACCGTCAACAGCGTGGAGGAGAAGATCCTAGCTGCAGCCAA
GTACAAGCTCAACGTGGACCAGAAGGTGATCCAGGCCGGCATGTTCGACCAGAAGTCCTCCAGCCATGAG
CGGCGCGCCTTCCTGCAGGCCATCCTGGAGCACGAGGAGCAGGATGAGGAGGAAGACGAGGTGCCCGACG
ACGAGACCGTCAACCAGATGATCGCCCGGCACGAGGAGGAGTTTGATCTGTTCATGCGCATGGACCTGGA
CCGCAGGCGCGAGGAGGCCCGCAACCCCAAGCGGAAGCCGCGCCTCATGGAGGAGGACGAGCTCCCCTCG
TGGATCATCAAGGACGACGCGGAGGTGGAGCGGCTGACCTGTGAGGAGGAGGAGGAGAAGATGTTCGGCC
GTGGCTCCCGCCACCGCAAGGAGGTGGACTACAGCGACTCACTGACGGAGAAGCAGTGGCTCAAGACCCT
GAAGGCCATCGAGGAGGGCACGCTGGAGGAGATCGAAGAGGAGGTCCGGCAGAAGAAATCATCACGGAAG
CGCAAGCGAGACAGCGACGCCGGCTCCTCCACCCCGACCACCAGCACCCGCAGCCGCGACAAGGACGACG
AGAGCAAGAAGCAGAAGAAGCGCGGGCGGCCGCCTGCCGAGAAACTCTCCCCTAACCCACCCAACCTCAC
CAAGAAGATGAAGAAGATTGTGGATGCCGTGATCAAGTACAAGGACAGCAGCAGTGGACGTCAGCTCAGC
GAGGTCTTCATCCAGCTGCCCTCGCGAAAGGAGCTGCCCGAGTACTACGAGCTCATCCGCAAGCCCGTGG
ACTTCAAGAAGATAAAGGAGCGCATTCGCAACCACAAGTACCGCAGCCTCAACGACCTAGAGAAGGACGT
CATGCTCCTGTGCCAGAACGCACAGACCTTCAACCTGGAGGGCTCCCTGATCTATGAAGACTCCATCGTC
TTGCAGTCGGTCTTCACCAGCGTGCGGCAGAAAATCGAGAAGGAGGATGACAGTGAAGGCGAGGAGAGTG
AGGAGGAGGAAGAGGGCGAGGAGGAAGGCTCCGAATCCGAATCTCGGTCCGTCAAAGTGAAGATCAAGCT
TGGCCGGAAGGAGAAGGCACAGGACCGGCTGAAGGGCGGCCGGCGGCGGCCGAGCCGAGGGTCCCGAGCC
AAGCCGGTCGTGAGTGACGATGACAGTGAGGAGGAACAAGAGGAGGACCGCTCAGGAAGTGGCAGCGAAG
AAGACTAGTAATGAACTAGTCCGTAACTTGAAAGTATTTCGATTTCTTGGCTTTATATATCTTGTGGAAA
GGACGAGAAACCTCACATGGACCTACGTGTACGCGTTAAGTCGACAATCAACCTCTGGATTACAAAATTT
GTGAAAGATTGACTGGTATTCTTAACTATGTTGCTCCTTTTACGCTATGTGGATACGCTGCTTTAATGCC
TTTGTATCATGCTATTGCTTCCCGTATGGCTTTCATTTTCTCCTCCTTGTATAAATCCTGGTTGCTGTCT
CTTTATGAGGAGTTGTGGCCCGTTGTCAGGCAACGTGGCGTGGTGTGCACTGTGTTTGCTGACGCAACCC
CCACTGGTTGGGGCATTGCCACCACCTGTCAGCTCCTTTCCGGGACTTTCGCTTTCCCCCTCCCTATTGC
CACGGCGGAACTCATCGCCGCCTGCCTTGCCCGCTGCTGGACAGGGGCTCGGCTGTTGGGCACTGACAAT
TCCGTGGTGTTGTCGGGGAAATCATCGTCCTTTCCTTGGCTGCTCGCCTGTGTTGCCACCTGGATTCTGC
GCGGGACGTCCTTCTGCTACGTCCCTTCGGCCCTCAATCCAGCGGACCTTCCTTCCCGCGGCCTGCTGCC
GGCTCTGCGGCCTCTTCCGCGTCTTCGCCTTCGCCCTCAGACGAGTCGGATCTCCCTTTGGGCCGCCTCC
CCGCGTCGACTTTAAGACCAATGACTTACAAGGCAGCTGTAGATCTTAGCCACTTTTTAAAAGAAAAGGG
GGGACTGGAAGGGCTAATTCACTCCCAACGAAGACAAGATCTGCTTTTTGCTTGTACTGGGTCTCTCTGG
TTAGACCAGATCTGAGCCTGGGAGCTCTCTGGCTAACTAGGGAACCCACTGCTTAAGCCTCAATAAAGCT
TGCCTTGAGTGCTTCAAGTAGTGTGTGCCCGTCTGTTGTGTGACTCTGGTAACTAGAGATCCCTCAGACC
CTTTTAGTCAGTGTGGAAAATCTCTAGCAGTACGTATAGTAGTTCATGTCATCTTATTATTCAGTATTTA
TAACTTGCAAAGAAATGAATATCAGAGAGTGAGAGGAACTTGTTTATTGCAGCTTATAATGGTTACAAAT
AAAGCAATAGCATCACAAATTTCACAAATAAAGCATTTTTTTCACTGCATTCTAGTTGTGGTTTGTCCAA
ACTCATCAATGTATCTTATCATGTCTGGCTCTAGCTATCCCGCCCCTAACTCCGCCCATCCCGCCCCTAA
CTCCGCCCAGTTCCGCCCATTCTCCGCCCCATGGCTGACTAATTTTTTTTATTTATGCAGAGGCCGAGGC
CGCCTCGGCCTCTGAGCTATTCCAGAAGTAGTGAGGAGGCTTTTTTGGAGGCCTAGGGACGTACCCAATT
CGCCCTATAGTGAGTCGTATTACGCGCGCTCACTGGCCGTCGTTTTACAACGTCGTGACTGGGAAAACCC
TGGCGTTACCCAACTTAATCGCCTTGCAGCACATCCCCCTTTCGCCAGCTGGCGTAATAGCGAAGAGGCC
CGCACCGATCGCCCTTCCCAACAGTTGCGCAGCCTGAATGGCGAATGGG
[124 nt withheld, positions 10550-10673]
C
[91 nt withheld, positions 10675-10765]
A
[49 nt withheld, positions 10767-10815]
CCTTTGACGTTGGAGTCCACGTTCTTT
[37 nt withheld, positions 10843-10879]
ACCCTATCTCGGTCTATTCTTTTGATTTATAAGGGATTTTGCCGATTTCGGCCTATTGGTTAAAAAATGA
GCTGATTTAACAAAAATTTAACGCGAATTTTAACAAAATATTAACGCTTACAATTTAGGTGGCACTTTTC
GGGGAAATGTGCGCGGAACCCCTATTTGTTTATTTTTCTAAATACATTCAAATATGTATCCGCTCATGAG
ACAATAACCCTGATAAATGCTTCAATAATATTGAAAAAGGAAGAGTATGAGTATTCAACATTTCCGTGTC
GCCCTTATTCCCTTTTTTGCGGCATTTTGCCTTCCTGTTTTTGCTCACCCAGAAACGCTGGTGAAAGTAA
AAGATGCTGAAGATCAGTTGGGTGCACGAGTGGGTTACATCGAACTGGATCTCAACAGCGGTAAGATCCT
TGAGAGTTTTCGCCCCGAAGAACGTTTTCCAATGATGAGCACTTTTAAAGTTCTGCTATGTGGCGCGGTA
TTATCCCGTATTGACGCCGGGCAAGAGCAACTCGGTCGCCGCATACACTATTCTCAGAATGACTTGGTTG
AGTACTCACCAGTCACAGAAAAGCATCTTACGGATGGCATGACAGTAAGAGAATTATGCAGTGCTGCCAT
AACCATGAGTGATAACACTGCGGCCAACTTACTTCTGACAACGATCGGAGGACCGAAGGAGCTAACCGCT
TTTTTGCACAACATGGGGGATCATGTAACTCGCCTTGATCGTTGGGAACCGGAGCTGAATGAAGCCATAC
CAAACGACGAGCGTGACACCACGATGCCTGTAGCAATGGCAACAACGTTGCGCAAACTATTAACTGGCGA
ACTACTTACTCTAGCTTCCCGGCAACAATTAATAGACTGGATGGAGGCGGATAAAGTTGCAGGACCACTT
CTGCGCTCGGCCCTTCCGGCTGGCTGGTTTATTGCTGATAAATCTGGAGCCGGTGAGCGTGGGTCTCGCG
GTATCATTGCAGCACTGGGGCCAGATGGTAAGCCCTCCCGTATCGTAGTTATCTACACGACGGGGAGTCA
GGCAACTATGGATGAACGAAATAGACAGATCGCTGAGATAGGTGCCTCACTGATTAAGCATTGGTAACTG
TCAGACCAAGTTTACTCATATATACTTTAGATTGATTTAAAACTTCATTTTTAATTTAAAAGGATCTAGG
TGAAGATCCTTTTTGATAATCTCATGACCAAAATCCCTTAACGTGAGTTTTCGTTCCACTGAGCGTCAGA
CCCCGTAGAAAAGATCAAAGGATCTTCTTGAGATCCTTTTTTTCTGCGCGTAATCTGCTGCTTGCAAACA
AAAAAACCACCGCTACCAGCGGTGGTTTGTTTGCCGGATCAAGAGCTACCAACTCTTTTTCCGAAGGTAA
CTGGCTTCAGCAGAGCGCAGATACCAAATACTGTTCTTCTAGTGTAGCCGTAGTTAGGCCACCACTTCAA
GAACTCTGTAGCACCGCCTACATACCTCGCTCTGCTAATCCTGTTACCAGTGGCTGCTGCCAGTGGCGAT
AAGTCGTGTCTTACCGGGTTGGACTCAAGACGATAGTTACCGGATAAGGCGCAGCGGTCGGGCTGAACGG
GGGGTTCGTGCACACAGCCCAGCTTGGAGCGAACGACCTACACCGAACTGAGATACCTACAGCGTGAGCT
ATGAGAAAGCGCCACGCTTCCCGAAGGGAGAAAGGCGGACAGGTATCCGGTAAGCGGCAGGGTCGGAACA
GGAGAGCGCACGAGGGAGCTTCCAGGGGGAAACGCCTGGTATCTTTATAGTCCTGTCGGGTTTCGCCACC
TCTGACTTGAGCGTCGATTTTTGTGATGCTCGTCAGGGGGGCGGAGCCTATGGAAAAACGCCAGCAACGC
GGCCTTTTTACGGTTCCTGGCCTTTTGCTGGCCTTTTGCTCACATGTTCTTTCCTGCGTTATCCCCTGAT
TCTGTGGATAACCGTATTACCGCCTTTGAGTGAGCTGATACCGCTCGCCGCAGCCGAACGACCGAGCGCA
GCGAGTCAGTGAGCGAGGAAGCGGAAGAGCGCCCAATACGCAAACCGCCTCTCCCCGCGCGTTGGCCGAT
TCATTAATGCAGCTGGCACGACAGGTTTCCCGACTGGAAAGCGGGCAGTGAGCGCAACGCAATTAATGTG
AGTTAGCTCACTCATTAGGCACCCCAGGCTTTACACTTTATGCTTCCGGCTCGTATGTTGTGTGGAATTG
TGAGCGGATAACAATTTCACACAGGAAACAGCTATGACCATGATTACGCCAAGCGCGCAATTAACCCTCA
CTAAAGGGAACAAAAGCTGGAGCTGCAAGC
