>Addgene plasmid #142257 | TFORF0387 | depositor partial sequence | sequence record 278909 | Insert
ACCGCCACCATGTCCACTCCAGACCCACCCCTGGGCGGAACTCCTCGGCCAGGTCCTTCCCCGGGCCCTG
GCCCTTCCCCTGGAGCCATGCTGGGCCCTAGCCCGGGTCCCTCGCCGGGCTCCGCCCACAGCATGATGGG
GCCCAGCCCAGGGCCGCCCTCAGCAGGACACCCCATCCCCACCCAGGGGCCTGGAGGGTACCCTCAGGAC
AACATGCACCAGATGCACAAGCCCATGGAGTCCATGCATGAGAAGGGCATGTCGGACGACCCGCGCTACA
ACCAGATGAAAGGAATGGGGATGCGGTCAGGGGGCCATGCTGGGATGGGGCCCCCGCCCAGCCCCATGGA
CCAGCACTCCCAAGGTTACCCCTCGCCCCTGGGTGGCTCTGAGCATGCCTCTAGTCCAGTTCCAGCCAGT
GGCCCGTCTTCGGGGCCCCAGATGTCTTCCGGGCCAGGAGGTGCCCCGCTGGATGGTGCTGACCCCCAGG
CCTTGGGGCAGCAGAACCGGGGCCCAACCCCATTTAACCAGAACCAGCTGCACCAGCTCAGAGCTCAGAT
CATGGCCTACAAGATGCTGGCCAGGGGGCAGCCCCTCCCCGACCACCTGCAGATGGCGGTGCAGGGCAAG
CGGCCGATGCCCGGGATGCAGCAGCAGATGCCAACGCTACCTCCACCCTCGGTGTCCGCAACAGGACCCG
GCCCTGGCCCTGGCCCTGGCCCCGGCCCGGGTCCCGGCCCGGCACCTCCAAATTACAGCAGGCCTCATGG
TATGGGAGGGCCCAACATGCCTCCCCCAGGACCCTCGGGCGTGCCCCCCGGGATGCCAGGCCAGCCTCCT
GGAGGGCCTCCCAAGCCCTGGCCTGAAGGACCCATGGCGAATGCTGCTGCCCCCACGAGCACCCCTCAGA
AGCTGATTCCCCCGCAGCCAACGGGCCGCCCTTCCCCCGCGCCCCCTGCCGTCCCACCCGCCGCCTCGCC
CGTGATGCCACCGCAGACCCAGTCCCCCGGGCAGCCGGCCCAGCCCGCGCCCATGGTGCCACTGCACCAG
AAGCAGAGCCGCATCACCCCCATCCAGAAGCCGCGGGGCCTCGACCCTGTGGAGATCCTGCAGGAGCGCG
AGTACAGGCTGCAGGCTCGCATCGCACACCGAATTCAGGAACTTGAAAACCTTCCCGGGTCCCTGGCCGG
GGATTTGCGAACCAAAGCGACCATTGAGCTCAAGGCCCTCAGGCTGCTGAACTTCCAGAGGCAGCTGCGC
CAGGAGGTGGTGGTGTGCATGCGGAGGGACACAGCGCTGGAGACAGCCCTCAATGCTAAGGCCTACAAGC
GCAGCAAGCGCCAGTCCCTGCGCGAGGCCCGCATCACTGAGAAGCTGGAGAAGCAGCAGAAGATCGAGCA
GGAGCGCAAGCGCCGGCAGAAGCACCAGGAATACCTCAATAGCATTCTCCAGCATGCCAAGGATTTCAAG
GAATATCACAGATCCGTCACAGGCAAAATCCAGAAGCTGACCAAGGCAGTGGCCACGTACCATGCCAACA
CGGAGCGGGAGCAGAAGAAAGAGAACGAGCGGATCGAGAAGGAGCGCATGCGGAGGCTCATGGCTGAAGA
TGAGGAGGGGTACCGCAAGCTCATCGACCAGAAGAAGGACAAGCGCCTGGCCTACCTCTTGCAGCAGACA
GACGAGTACGTGGCTAACCTCACGGAGCTGGTGCGGCAGCACAAGGCTGCCCAGGTCGCCAAGGAGAAAA
AGAAGAAAAAGAAAAAGAAGAAGGCAGAAAATGCAGAAGGACAGACGCCTGCCATTGGGCCGGATGGCGA
GCCTCTGGACGAGACCAGCCAGATGAGCGACCTCCCGGTGAAGGTGATCCACGTGGAGAGTGGGAAGATC
CTCACAGGCACAGATGCCCCCAAAGCCGGGCAGCTGGAGGCCTGGCTCGAGATGAACCCGGGGTATGAAG
TAGCTCCGAGGTCTGATAGTGAAGAAAGTGGCTCAGAAGAAGAGGAAGAGGAGGAGGAGGAAGAGCAGCC
GCAGGCAGCACAGCCTCCCACCCTGCCCGTGGAGGAGAAGAAGAAGATTCCAGATCCAGACAGCGATGAC
GTCTCTGAGGTGGACGCGCGGCACATCATTGAGAATGCCAAGCAAGATGTCGATGATGAATATGGCGTGT
CCCAGGCCCTTGCACGTGGCCTGCAGTCCTACTATGCCGTGGCCCATGCTGTCACTGAGAGAGTGGACAA
GCAGTCAGCGCTTATGGTCAATGGTGTCCTCAAACAGTACCAGATCAAAGGTTTGGAGTGGCTGGTGTCC
CTGTACAACAACAACCTGAACGGCATCCTGGCCGACGAGATGGGCCTGGGGAAGACCATCCAGACCATCG
CGCTCATCACGTACCTCATGGAGCACAAACGCATCAATGGGCCCTTCCTCATCATCGTGCCTCTCTCAAC
GCTGTCCAACTGGGCGTACGAGTTTGACAAGTGGGCCCCCTCCGTGGTGAAGGTGTCTTACAAGGGATCC
CCAGCAGCAAGACGGGCCTTTGTCCCCCAGCTCCGGAGTGGGAAGTTCAACGTCTTGCTGACGACGTACG
AGTACATCATCAAAGACAAGCACATCCTCGCCAAGATCCGTTGGAAGTACATGATTGTGGACGAAGGTCA
CCGCATGAAGAACCACCACTGCAAGCTGACGCAGGTGCTCAACACGCACTATGTGGCACCCCGCCGCCTG
CTGCTGACGGGCACACCGCTGCAGAACAAGCTTCCCGAGCTCTGGGCGCTGCTCAACTTCCTGCTGCCCA
CCATCTTCAAGAGCTGCAGCACCTTCGAGCAGTGGTTTAACGCACCCTTTGCCATGACCGGGGAAAAGGT
GGACCTGAATGAGGAGGAAACCATTCTCATCATCCGGCGTCTCCACAAAGTGCTGCGGCCCTTCTTGCTC
CGACGACTCAAGAAGGAAGTCGAGGCCCAGTTGCCCGAAAAGGTGGAGTACGTCATCAAGTGCGACATGT
CTGCGCTGCAGCGAGTGCTCTACCGCCACATGCAGGCCAAGGGCGTGCTGCTGACTGATGGCTCCGAGAA
GGACAAGAAGGGCAAAGGCGGCACCAAGACCCTGATGAACACCATCATGCAGCTGCGGAAGATCTGCAAC
CACCCCTACATGTTCCAGCACATCGAGGAGTCCTTTTCCGAGCACTTGGGGTTCACTGGCGGCATTGTCC
AAGGGCTGGACCTGTACCGAGCCTCGGGTAAATTTGAGCTTCTTGATAGAATTCTTCCCAAACTCCGAGC
AACCAACCACAAAGTGCTGCTGTTCTGCCAAATGACCTCCCTCATGACCATCATGGAAGATTACTTTGCG
TATCGCGGCTTTAAATACCTCAGGCTTGATGGAACCACGAAGGCGGAGGACCGGGGCATGCTGCTGAAAA
CCTTCAACGAGCCCGGCTCTGAGTACTTCATCTTCCTGCTCAGCACCCGGGCTGGGGGGCTCGGCCTGAA
CCTCCAGTCGGCAGACACTGTGATCATTTTTGACAGCGACTGGAATCCTCACCAGGACCTGCAAGCGCAG
GACCGAGCCCACCGCATCGGGCAGCAGAACGAGGTGCGTGTGCTCCGCCTCTGCACCGTCAACAGCGTGG
AGGAGAAGATCCTAGCTGCAGCCAAGTACAAGCTCAACGTGGACCAGAAGGTGATCCAGGCCGGCATGTT
CGACCAGAAGTCCTCCAGCCATGAGCGGCGCGCCTTCCTGCAGGCCATCCTGGAGCACGAGGAGCAGGAT
GAGGAGGAAGACGAGGTGCCCGACGACGAGACCGTCAACCAGATGATCGCCCGGCACGAGGAGGAGTTTG
ATCTGTTCATGCGCATGGACCTGGACCGCAGGCGCGAGGAGGCCCGCAACCCCAAGCGGAAGCCGCGCCT
CATGGAGGAGGACGAGCTCCCCTCGTGGATCATCAAGGACGACGCGGAGGTGGAGCGGCTGACCTGTGAG
GAGGAGGAGGAGAAGATGTTCGGCCGTGGCTCCCGCCACCGCAAGGAGGTGGACTACAGCGACTCACTGA
CGGAGAAGCAGTGGCTCAAGACCCTGAAGGCCATCGAGGAGGGCACGCTGGAGGAGATCGAAGAGGAGGT
CCGGCAGAAGAAATCATCACGGAAGCGCAAGCGAGACAGCGACGCCGGCTCCTCCACCCCGACCACCAGC
ACCCGCAGCCGCGACAAGGACGACGAGAGCAAGAAGCAGAAGAAGCGCGGGCGGCCGCCTGCCGAGAAAC
TCTCCCCTAACCCACCCAACCTCACCAAGAAGATGAAGAAGATTGTGGATGCCGTGATCAAGTACAAGGA
CAGCAGCAGTGGACGTCAGCTCAGCGAGGTCTTCATCCAGCTGCCCTCGCGAAAGGAGCTGCCCGAGTAC
TACGAGCTCATCCGCAAGCCCGTGGACTTCAAGAAGATAAAGGAGCGCATTCGCAACCACAAGTACCGCA
GCCTCAACGACCTAGAGAAGGACGTCATGCTCCTGTGCCAGAACGCACAGACCTTCAACCTGGAGGGCTC
CCTGATCTATGAAGACTCCATCGTCTTGCAGTCGGTCTTCACCAGCGTGCGGCAGAAAATCGAGAAGGAG
GATGACAGTGAAGGCGAGGAGAGTGAGGAGGAGGAAGAGGGCGAGGAGGAAGGCTCCGAATCCGAATCTC
GGTCCGTCAAAGTGAAGATCAAGCTTGGCCGGAAGGAGAAGGCACAGGACCGGCTGAAGGGCGGCCGGCG
GCGGCCGAGCCGAGGGTCCCGAGCCAAGCCGGTCGTGAGTGACGATGACAGTGAGGAGGAACAAGAGGAG
GACCGCTCAGGAAGTGGCAGCGAAGAAGACTAGTAATGAACTAGTCCGTAACTTGAAAGTATTTCGATTT
CTTGGCTTTATATATCTTGTGGAAAGGACGAGAAACCTCACATGGACCTACGTGT
