>Addgene plasmid #142257 | TFORF0387 | depositor partial sequence | sequence record 278910 | Barcode
GAAACCTCACATGGACCTACGTGT
